>Addgene plasmid #13770 | pCALNL-GFP | addgene partial sequence | sequence record 122938 | pCAG-F 5'-GCAACGTGCTGGTTATTGTG-3'
ATTGATTAATTCGAGCGAACGCGTATAACTTCGTATAGCATACATTATACGAAGTTATCTCGAGTCGGAT
TTGATCTGATCAAGAGACAGGATGAGGATCGTTTCGCATGATTGAACAAGATGGATTGCACGCAGGTTCT
CCGGCCGCTTGGGTGGAGAGGCTATTCGGCTATGACTGGGCACAACAGACAATCGGCTGCTCTGATGCCG
CCGTGTTCCGGCTGTCAGCGCAGGGGCGCCCGGTTCTTTTTGTCAAGACCGACCTGTCCGGTGCCCTGAA
TGAACTGCAGGACGAGGCAGCGCGGCTATCGTGGCTGGCCACGACGGGCGTTCCTTGCGCAGCTGTGCTC
GACGTTGTCACTGAAGCGGGAAGGGACTGGCTGCTATTGGGCGAAGTGCCGGGGCAGGATCTCCTGTCAT
CTCACCTTGCTCCTGCCGAGAAAGTATCCATCATGGCTGATGCAATGCGGCGGCTGCATACGCTTGATCC
GGCTACCTGCCCATTCGACCACCAAGCGAAACATCGCATCGAGCGAGCACGTACTCGGATGGAAGCCGGT
CTTGTCGATCAGGATGATCTGGACGAAGAGCATCAGGGGCTCGCGCCAGCCGAACTGTTCGCCAGGCTCA
AGGCGCGCATGCCCGACGGCGAGGATCTCGTCGTGACCCATGGCGATGCCTGCTTGCCGAATATCATGGT
GGAAAATGGCCGCTTTTCTGGATTCATCGACTGTGGCCGGCTGGGTGTGGCGGACCGCTATCAGGACATA
GCGTTGGCTACCCGTGATATTGCTGAAGAGCTTGGCGGCGAATGGGCTGACCGCTTCCTCGTGCTTTACG
GTATCGCCGCTCCCGATTCGCAGCGCATCGCCTTCTATCGCCTTCTTGACGAGTTCTTCTGAGCGGGACT
CTGGGGTTCGAAATGACCGACCAAGCGACGCCCAACCTG
