>Addgene plasmid #13770 | pCALNL-GFP | addgene partial sequence | sequence record 122939 | Bglob-pA-R 5'-ttttggcagagggaaaaaga-3'
GGCATTGGCCACACCAGCCACCACCTTCTGATAGGCAGCCTGCACCTGAGGAGTGCGGCCGCTTTACTTG
TACAGCTCGTCCATGCCGAGAGTGATCCCGGCGGCGGTCACGAACTCCAGCAGGACCATGTGATCGCGCT
TCTCGTTGGGGTCTTTGCTCAGGGCGGACTGGGTGCTCAGGTAGTGGTTGTCGGGCAGCAGCACGGGGCC
GTCGCCGATGGGGGTGTTCTGCTGGTAGTGGTCGGCGAGCTGCACGCTGCCGTCCTCGATGTTGTGGCGG
ATCTTGAAGTTCACCTTGATGCCGTTCTTCTGCTTGTCGGCCATGATATAGACGTTGTGGCTGTTGTAGT
TGTACTCCAGCTTGTGCCCCAGGATGTTGCCGTCCTCCTTGAAGTCGATGCCCTTCAGCTCGATGCGGTT
CACCAGGGTGTCGCCCTCGAACTTCACCTCGGCGCGGGTCTTGTAGTTGCCGTCGTCCTTGAAGAAGATG
GTGCGCTCCTGGACGTAGCCTTCGGGCATGGCGGACTTGAAGAAGTCGTGCTGCTTCATGTGGTCGGGGT
AGCGGCTGAAGCACTGCACGCCGTAGGTCAGGGTGGTCACGAGGGTGGGCCAGGGCACGGGCAGCTTGCC
GGTGGTGCAGATGAACTTCAGGGTCAGCTTGCCGTAGGTGGCATCGCCCTCGCCCTCGCCGGACACGCTG
AACTTGTGGCCGTTTACGTCGCCGTCCAGCTCGACCAGGATGGGCACCACCCCGGTGAACAGCTCCTCGC
CCTTGCTCACCATGGTGGCGACCGGTGGATCCCGGGCCCGCGGTACCGTCGACTGCAGAATTCAATTTAA
ATCGTACCGAGCGACTCGAGATAACTTCGTATAATGTATGCTATACGAAGTTATACGCGTTCGGATTGAT
CCAGACATGATAAGATACATTGATGAGTTTGGACAA
