[The description below was written by a language model from this plasmid's Addgene catalogue record.]
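Description:
pCALNL-GFP is a Cre-dependent mammalian expression plasmid built on the pCAGGS backbone and derived in part from the earlier Cre-inducible vector pCALNL5. It is propagated in E. coli as a high-copy plasmid under ampicillin selection. The record also lists neomycin (G418) as a selectable marker for mammalian cells. No feature table accompanies the entry, so the exact positions and arrangement of the individual elements cannot be confirmed beyond what the catalogue fields state.

The payload is EGFP, the enhanced green fluorescent protein derived from Aequorea victoria, cloned as a roughly 0.77 kb fragment between EcoRI and NotI sites, both of which remain intact. Expression is driven by the CAG promoter, a strong, broadly active composite promoter. Between the promoter and the reporter lies a loxP-flanked segment containing a transcriptional stop, which prevents EGFP from being expressed in the plasmid's starting configuration. The record does not explicitly say where the neomycin marker sits, although the "LNL" in the name suggests a lox-neo-lox arrangement. When Cre recombinase is present, it excises the floxed segment, bringing EGFP directly under CAG control and turning on fluorescence.

The plasmid therefore acts as a reporter of Cre activity and as a means of conditional, Cre-gated labelling of transfected cells. The associated publication concerns controlled expression of transgenes introduced by in vivo electroporation, where such a vector is co-delivered with a Cre source to restrict expression by cell type or timing. The depositor notes that some users have seen low-level "leaky" GFP expression in the absence of Cre, so Cre-negative controls are advisable.
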