Addgene plasmid #13770: pCALNL-GFP
Purpose: Cre recombinase-dependent expression of GFP, i.e. GFP is only expressed in the presence of Cre due to a transcriptional stop in between the loxP sites.
Depositing lab: Connie Cepko. Depositing organization: Harvard Medical School. Publication: Controlled expression of transgenes introduced by in vivo electroporation. Matsuda T, Cepko CL. Proc Natl Acad Sci U S A. 2007 Jan 16;104(3):1027-32. doi: 10.1073/pnas.0610155104 PubMed 17209010.
Backbone
  Vector backbone: pCAGGS
  Backbone size w/o insert (bp): 4698
  Vector type: Mammalian Expression, Cre/Lox
  Selectable markers: Neomycin (select with G418)
Growth in bacteria
  Bacterial resistance: Ampicillin, 100 μg/mL
  Growth temperature: 37°C
  Growth strain: DH5alpha
  Copy number: High Copy
Gene/Insert
  Gene/Insert name: EGFP (alt names: GFP; green fluorescent protein)
  Species: Aequorea victoria
  Insert size (bp): 772
  Promoter: CAG
  Cloning method: Restriction Enzyme; 5′ cloning site EcoRI (not destroyed); 3′ cloning site NotI (not destroyed)
  Sequencing primers: 5′ pCAG-F
Resource information
  A portion of this plasmid was derived from a plasmid made by: This vector is derived from pCALNL5 (Kanegae et al. NAR 23, 3816-3821 (1995)) obtained from Dr. Saito I (Univ. of Tokyo).
Terms and licenses: Academic/Nonprofit Terms; Industry Terms: Not Available to Industry
Depositor comments: Cre recombinase-dependent inducible expression vector. GFP is expressed only in the presence of Cre, though some recipient scientists have reported some "leaky" expression.
How to cite: pCALNL-GFP was a gift from Connie Cepko (Addgene plasmid # 13770 ; http://n2t.net/addgene:13770 ; RRID:Addgene_13770)
