LOCUS       Exported 6844 bp ds-DNA circular SYN 12-MAY-2021
DEFINITION  Cre recombinase-dependent expression of GFP, i.e. GFP is only
            expressed in the presence of Cre due to a transcriptional stop in
            between the loxP sites..
ACCESSION   .
VERSION     .
KEYWORDS    pCALNL-GFP
SOURCE      synthetic DNA construct
  ORGANISM  synthetic DNA construct
REFERENCE   1 (bases 1 to 6844)
  AUTHORS   Matsuda T, Cepko CL
  TITLE     Controlled expression of transgenes introduced by in vivo
            electroporation.
  JOURNAL   Proc Natl Acad Sci U S A. 2007 Jan 5. ():.
  PUBMED    17209010
REFERENCE   2 (bases 1 to 6844)
  AUTHORS   .
  TITLE     Direct Submission
  JOURNAL   Exported May 12, 2021 from SnapGene Server 1.1.58
            http://www.snapgene.com
FEATURES             Location/Qualifiers
     source          1..6844
                     /organism="synthetic DNA construct"
                     /mol_type="other DNA"
     enhancer        4..383
                     /label=CMV enhancer
                     /note="human cytomegalovirus immediate early enhancer"
     promoter        386..661
                     /label=chicken beta-actin promoter
     intron          662..1670
                     /label=chimeric intron
                     /note="chimera between introns from chicken beta-actin and
                     rabbit beta-globin"
     primer_bind     1594..1616
                     /label=pCAGGS-5
                     /note="Chimeric intron in CAG promoter, forward primer"
     primer_bind     1678..1697
                     /label=pCAG-F
                     /note="Rabbit beta-globin intron, for pCAG plasmids,
                     forward primer"
     protein_bind    1745..1778
                     /label=loxP
                     /bound_moiety="Cre recombinase"
                     /note="Cre-mediated recombination occurs in the 8-bp core
                     sequence (GCATACAT)."
     CDS             1828..2622
                     /codon_start=1
                     /gene="aph(3')-II (or nptII)"
                     /product="aminoglycoside phosphotransferase from Tn5"
                     /label=NeoR/KanR
                     /note="confers resistance to neomycin, kanamycin, and G418
                     (Geneticin(R))"
                     /translation="MIEQDGLHAGSPAAWVERLFGYDWAQQTIGCSDAAVFRLSAQGRP
                     VLFVKTDLSGALNELQDEAARLSWLATTGVPCAAVLDVVTEAGRDWLLLGEVPGQDLLS
                     SHLAPAEKVSIMADAMRRLHTLDPATCPFDHQAKHRIERARTRMEAGLVDQDDLDEEHQ
                     GLAPAELFARLKARMPDGEDLVVTHGDACLPNIMVENGRFSGFIDCGRLGVADRYQDIA
                     LATRDIAEELGGEWADRFLVLYGIAAPDSQRIAFYRLLDEFF"
     primer_bind     complement(1882..1901)
                     /label=Neo-R
                     /note="Neomycin resistance gene, reverse primer"
     primer_bind     2492..2511
                     /label=Neo-F
                     /note="Neomycin resistance gene, forward primer"
     polyA_signal    2802..2936
                     /label=SV40 poly(A) signal
                     /note="SV40 polyadenylation signal"
     protein_bind    2951..2984
                     /label=loxP
                     /bound_moiety="Cre recombinase"
                     /note="Cre-mediated recombination occurs in the 8-bp core
                     sequence (GCATACAT)."
     regulatory      3056..3065
                     /regulatory_class="other"
                     /note="vertebrate consensus sequence for strong initiation
                     of translation (Kozak, 1987)"
     CDS             3062..3781
                     /codon_start=1
                     /product="the original enhanced GFP (Yang et al., 1996)"
                     /label=EGFP
                     /note="mammalian codon-optimized"
                     /translation="MVSKGEELFTGVVPILVELDGDVNGHKFSVSGEGEGDATYGKLTL
                     KFICTTGKLPVPWPTLVTTLTYGVQCFSRYPDHMKQHDFFKSAMPEGYVQERTIFFKDD
                     GNYKTRAEVKFEGDTLVNRIELKGIDFKEDGNILGHKLEYNYNSHNVYIMADKQKNGIK
                     VNFKIRHNIEDGSVQLADHYQQNTPIGDGPVLLPDNHYLSTQSALSKDPNEKRDHMVLL
                     EFVTAAGITLGMDELYK"
     CDS             3062..3778
                     /codon_start=1
                     /product="enhanced GFP"
                     /label=EGFP
                     /translation="MVSKGEELFTGVVPILVELDGDVNGHKFSVSGEGEGDATYGKLTL
                     KFICTTGKLPVPWPTLVTTLTYGVQCFSRYPDHMKQHDFFKSAMPEGYVQERTIFFKDD
                     GNYKTRAEVKFEGDTLVNRIELKGIDFKEDGNILGHKLEYNYNSHNVYIMADKQKNGIK
                     VNFKIRHNIEDGSVQLADHYQQNTPIGDGPVLLPDNHYLSTQSALSKDPNEKRDHMVLL
                     EFVTAAGITLGMDELYK"
     primer_bind     complement(3107..3128)
                     /label=EGFP-N
                     /note="EGFP, reverse primer"
     primer_bind     complement(3368..3387)
                     /label=EXFP-R
                     /note="For distinguishing EGFP variants, reverse primer"
     primer_bind     3715..3736
                     /label=EGFP-C
                     /note="EGFP, forward primer"
     primer_bind     complement(3868..3887)
                     /label=Bglob-pA-R
                     /note="Rabbit beta-globin polyA region, reverse primer"
     polyA_signal    3933..3988
                     /label=-beta-globin poly(A) signal
                     /note="rabbit beta-globin polyadenylation signal (Gil and
                     Proudfoot, 1987)"
     primer_bind     complement(3987..4006)
                     /label=rbglobpA-R
                     /note="Rabbit beta-globin polyA, reverse primer. Also
                     called rb-glob-pA-term-R"
     primer_bind     complement(4347..4363)
                     /label=M13 rev
                     /note="common sequencing primer, one of multiple similar
                     variants"
     primer_bind     complement(4347..4363)
                     /label=M13 Reverse
                     /note="In lacZ gene. Also called M13-rev"
     primer_bind     complement(4360..4382)
                     /label=M13/pUC Reverse
                     /note="In lacZ gene"
     protein_bind    4371..4387
                     /label=lac operator
                     /bound_moiety="lac repressor encoded by lacI"
                     /note="The lac repressor binds to the lac operator to
                     inhibit transcription in E. coli. This inhibition can be
                     relieved by adding lactose or
                     isopropyl-beta-D-thiogalactopyranoside (IPTG)."
     promoter        complement(4395..4425)
                     /label=lac promoter
                     /note="promoter for the E. coli lac operon"
     protein_bind    4440..4461
                     /label=CAP binding site
                     /bound_moiety="E. coli catabolite activator protein"
                     /note="CAP binding activates transcription in the presence
                     of cAMP."
     promoter        4520..4715
                     /label=SV40 promoter
                     /note="SV40 early promoter"
     rep_origin      4566..4701
                     /label=SV40 ori
                     /note="SV40 origin of replication"
     primer_bind     4628..4647
                     /label=SV40pro-F
                     /note="SV40 promoter/origin, forward primer"
     polyA_signal    4721..4855
                     /label=SV40 poly(A) signal
                     /note="SV40 polyadenylation signal"
     primer_bind     complement(4923..4940)
                     /label=L4440
                     /note="L4440 vector, forward primer"
     rep_origin      complement(5094..5682)
                     /direction=LEFT
                     /label=ori
                     /note="high-copy-number ColE1/pMB1/pBR322/pUC origin of
                     replication"
     primer_bind     complement(5174..5193)
                     /label=pBR322ori-F
                     /note="pBR322 origin, forward primer"
     CDS             complement(5853..6713)
                     /codon_start=1
                     /gene="bla"
                     /product="beta-lactamase"
                     /label=AmpR
                     /note="confers resistance to ampicillin, carbenicillin, and
                     related antibiotics"
                     /translation="MSIQHFRVALIPFFAAFCLPVFAHPETLVKVKDAEDQLGARVGYI
                     ELDLNSGKILESFRPEERFPMMSTFKVLLCGAVLSRIDAGQEQLGRRIHYSQNDLVEYS
                     PVTEKHLTDGMTVRELCSAAITMSDNTAANLLLTTIGGPKELTAFLHNMGDHVTRLDRW
                     EPELNEAIPNDERDTTMPVAMATTLRKLLTGELLTLASRQQLIDWMEADKVAGPLLRSA
                     LPAGWFIADKSGAGERGSRGIIAALGPDGKPSRIVVIYTTGSQATMDERNRQIAEIGAS
                     LIKHW"
     primer_bind     6476..6495
                     /label=Amp-R
                     /note="Ampicillin resistance gene, reverse primer"
     promoter        complement(6714..6818)
                     /gene="bla"
                     /label=AmpR promoter
ORIGIN
        1 gtcgacattg attattgact agttattaat agtaatcaat tacggggtca ttagttcata
       61 gcccatatat ggagttccgc gttacataac ttacggtaaa tggcccgcct ggctgaccgc
      121 ccaacgaccc ccgcccattg acgtcaataa tgacgtatgt tcccatagta acgccaatag
      181 ggactttcca ttgacgtcaa tgggtggact atttacggta aactgcccac ttggcagtac
      241 atcaagtgta tcatatgcca agtacgcccc ctattgacgt caatgacggt aaatggcccg
      301 cctggcatta tgcccagtac atgaccttat gggactttcc tacttggcag tacatctacg
      361 tattagtcat cgctattacc atgggtcgag gtgagcccca cgttctgctt cactctcccc
      421 atctcccccc cctccccacc cccaattttg tatttattta ttttttaatt attttgtgca
      481 gcgatggggg cggggggggg gggggcgcgc gccaggcggg gcggggcggg gcgaggggcg
      541 gggcggggcg aggcggagag gtgcggcggc agccaatcag agcggcgcgc tccgaaagtt
      601 tccttttatg gcgaggcggc ggcggcggcg gccctataaa aagcgaagcg cgcggcgggc
      661 gggagtcgct gcgttgcctt cgccccgtgc cccgctccgc gccgcctcgc gccgcccgcc
      721 ccggctctga ctgaccgcgt tactcccaca ggtgagcggg cgggacggcc cttctcctcc
      781 gggctgtaat tagcgcttgg tttaatgacg gctcgtttct tttctgtggc tgcgtgaaag
      841 ccttaaaggg ctccgggagg gccctttgtg cgggggggag cggctcgggg ggtgcgtgcg
      901 tgtgtgtgtg cgtggggagc gccgcgtgcg gcccgcgctg cccggcggct gtgagcgctg
      961 cgggcgcggc gcggggcttt gtgcgctccg cgtgtgcgcg aggggagcgc ggccgggggc
     1021 ggtgccccgc ggtgcggggg ggctgcgagg ggaacaaagg ctgcgtgcgg ggtgtgtgcg
     1081 tgggggggtg agcagggggt gtgggcgcgg cggtcgggct gtaacccccc cctgcacccc
     1141 cctccccgag ttgctgagca cggcccggct tcgggtgcgg ggctccgtgc ggggcgtggc
     1201 gcggggctcg ccgtgccggg cggggggtgg cggcaggtgg gggtgccggg cggggcgggg
     1261 ccgcctcggg ccggggaggg ctcgggggag gggcgcggcg gccccggagc gccggcggct
     1321 gtcgaggcgc ggcgagccgc agccattgcc ttttatggta atcgtgcgag agggcgcagg
     1381 gacttccttt gtcccaaatc tggcggagcc gaaatctggg aggcgccgcc gcaccccctc
     1441 tagcgggcgc gggcgaagcg gtgcggcgcc ggcaggaagg aaatgggcgg ggagggcctt
     1501 cgtgcgtcgc cgcgccgccg tccccttctc catctccagc ctcggggctg ccgcaggggg
     1561 acggctgcct tcggggggga cggggcaggg cggggttcgg cttctggcgt gtgaccggcg
     1621 gctctagagc ctctgctaac catgttcatg ccttcttctt tttcctacag ctcctgggca
     1681 acgtgctggt tattgtgctg tctcatcatt ttggcaaaga attgattaat tcgagcgaac
     1741 gcgtataact tcgtatagca tacattatac gaagttatct cgagtcggat ttgatctgat
     1801 caagagacag gatgaggatc gtttcgcatg attgaacaag atggattgca cgcaggttct
     1861 ccggccgctt gggtggagag gctattcggc tatgactggg cacaacagac aatcggctgc
     1921 tctgatgccg ccgtgttccg gctgtcagcg caggggcgcc cggttctttt tgtcaagacc
     1981 gacctgtccg gtgccctgaa tgaactgcag gacgaggcag cgcggctatc gtggctggcc
     2041 acgacgggcg ttccttgcgc agctgtgctc gacgttgtca ctgaagcggg aagggactgg
     2101 ctgctattgg gcgaagtgcc ggggcaggat ctcctgtcat ctcaccttgc tcctgccgag
     2161 aaagtatcca tcatggctga tgcaatgcgg cggctgcata cgcttgatcc ggctacctgc
     2221 ccattcgacc accaagcgaa acatcgcatc gagcgagcac gtactcggat ggaagccggt
     2281 cttgtcgatc aggatgatct ggacgaagag catcaggggc tcgcgccagc cgaactgttc
     2341 gccaggctca aggcgcgcat gcccgacggc gaggatctcg tcgtgaccca tggcgatgcc
     2401 tgcttgccga atatcatggt ggaaaatggc cgcttttctg gattcatcga ctgtggccgg
     2461 ctgggtgtgg cggaccgcta tcaggacata gcgttggcta cccgtgatat tgctgaagag
     2521 cttggcggcg aatgggctga ccgcttcctc gtgctttacg gtatcgccgc tcccgattcg
     2581 cagcgcatcg ccttctatcg ccttcttgac gagttcttct gagcgggact ctggggttcg
     2641 aaatgaccga ccaagcgacg cccaacctgc catcacgaga tttcgattcc accgccgcct
     2701 tctatgaaag gttgggcttc ggaatcgttt tccgggacgc cggctggatg atcctccagc
     2761 gcggggatct catgctggag ttcttcgccc accccatcga taacttgttt attgcagctt
     2821 ataatggtta caaataaagc aatagcatca caaatttcac aaataaagca tttttttcac
     2881 tgcattctag ttgtggtttg tccaaactca tcaatgtatc ttatcatgtc tggatcaaat
     2941 ccgaacgcgt ataacttcgt atagcataca ttatacgaag ttatctcgag tcgctcggta
     3001 cgatttaaat tgaattctgc agtcgacggt accgcgggcc cgggatccac cggtcgccac
     3061 catggtgagc aagggcgagg agctgttcac cggggtggtg cccatcctgg tcgagctgga
     3121 cggcgacgta aacggccaca agttcagcgt gtccggcgag ggcgagggcg atgccaccta
     3181 cggcaagctg accctgaagt tcatctgcac caccggcaag ctgcccgtgc cctggcccac
     3241 cctcgtgacc accctgacct acggcgtgca gtgcttcagc cgctaccccg accacatgaa
     3301 gcagcacgac ttcttcaagt ccgccatgcc cgaaggctac gtccaggagc gcaccatctt
     3361 cttcaaggac gacggcaact acaagacccg cgccgaggtg aagttcgagg gcgacaccct
     3421 ggtgaaccgc atcgagctga agggcatcga cttcaaggag gacggcaaca tcctggggca
     3481 caagctggag tacaactaca acagccacaa cgtctatatc atggccgaca agcagaagaa
     3541 cggcatcaag gtgaacttca agatccgcca caacatcgag gacggcagcg tgcagctcgc
     3601 cgaccactac cagcagaaca cccccatcgg cgacggcccc gtgctgctgc ccgacaacca
     3661 ctacctgagc acccagtccg ccctgagcaa agaccccaac gagaagcgcg atcacatggt
     3721 cctgctggag ttcgtgaccg ccgccgggat cactctcggc atggacgagc tgtacaagta
     3781 aagcggccgc actcctcagg tgcaggctgc ctatcagaag gtggtggctg gtgtggccaa
     3841 tgccctggct cacaaatacc actgagatct ttttccctct gccaaaaatt atggggacat
     3901 catgaagccc cttgagcatc tgacttctgg ctaataaagg aaatttattt tcattgcaat
     3961 agtgtgttgg aattttttgt gtctctcact cggaaggaca tatgggaggg caaatcattt
     4021 aaaacatcag aatgagtatt tggtttagag tttggcaaca tatgccatat gctggctgcc
     4081 atgaacaaag gtggctataa agaggtcatc agtatatgaa acagccccct gctgtccatt
     4141 ccttattcca tagaaaagcc ttgacttgag gttagatttt ttttatattt tgttttgtgt
     4201 tatttttttc tttaacatcc ctaaaatttt ccttacatgt tttactagcc agatttttcc
     4261 tcctctcctg actactccca gtcatagctg tccctcttct cttatgaaga tccctcgacc
     4321 tgcagcccaa gcttggcgta atcatggtca tagctgtttc ctgtgtgaaa ttgttatccg
     4381 ctcacaattc cacacaacat acgagccgga agcataaagt gtaaagcctg gggtgcctaa
     4441 tgagtgagct aactcacatt aattgcgttg cgctcactgc ccgctttcca gtcgggaaac
     4501 ctgtcgtgcc agcggatccg catctcaatt agtcagcaac catagtcccg cccctaactc
     4561 cgcccatccc gcccctaact ccgcccagtt ccgcccattc tccgccccat ggctgactaa
     4621 ttttttttat ttatgcagag gccgaggccg cctcggcctc tgagctattc cagaagtagt
     4681 gaggaggctt ttttggaggc ctaggctttt gcaaaaagct aacttgttta ttgcagctta
     4741 taatggttac aaataaagca atagcatcac aaatttcaca aataaagcat ttttttcact
     4801 gcattctagt tgtggtttgt ccaaactcat caatgtatct tatcatgtct ggatccgctg
     4861 cattaatgaa tcggccaacg cgcggggaga ggcggtttgc gtattgggcg ctcttccgct
     4921 tcctcgctca ctgactcgct gcgctcggtc gttcggctgc ggcgagcggt atcagctcac
     4981 tcaaaggcgg taatacggtt atccacagaa tcaggggata acgcaggaaa gaacatgtga
     5041 gcaaaaggcc agcaaaaggc caggaaccgt aaaaaggccg cgttgctggc gtttttccat
     5101 aggctccgcc cccctgacga gcatcacaaa aatcgacgct caagtcagag gtggcgaaac
     5161 ccgacaggac tataaagata ccaggcgttt ccccctggaa gctccctcgt gcgctctcct
     5221 gttccgaccc tgccgcttac cggatacctg tccgcctttc tcccttcggg aagcgtggcg
     5281 ctttctcaat gctcacgctg taggtatctc agttcggtgt aggtcgttcg ctccaagctg
     5341 ggctgtgtgc acgaaccccc cgttcagccc gaccgctgcg ccttatccgg taactatcgt
     5401 cttgagtcca acccggtaag acacgactta tcgccactgg cagcagccac tggtaacagg
     5461 attagcagag cgaggtatgt aggcggtgct acagagttct tgaagtggtg gcctaactac
     5521 ggctacacta gaaggacagt atttggtatc tgcgctctgc tgaagccagt taccttcgga
     5581 aaaagagttg gtagctcttg atccggcaaa caaaccaccg ctggtagcgg tggttttttt
     5641 gtttgcaagc agcagattac gcgcagaaaa aaaggatctc aagaagatcc tttgatcttt
     5701 tctacggggt ctgacgctca gtggaacgaa aactcacgtt aagggatttt ggtcatgaga
     5761 ttatcaaaaa ggatcttcac ctagatcctt ttaaattaaa aatgaagttt taaatcaatc
     5821 taaagtatat atgagtaaac ttggtctgac agttaccaat gcttaatcag tgaggcacct
     5881 atctcagcga tctgtctatt tcgttcatcc atagttgcct gactccccgt cgtgtagata
     5941 actacgatac gggagggctt accatctggc cccagtgctg caatgatacc gcgagaccca
     6001 cgctcaccgg ctccagattt atcagcaata aaccagccag ccggaagggc cgagcgcaga
     6061 agtggtcctg caactttatc cgcctccatc cagtctatta attgttgccg ggaagctaga
     6121 gtaagtagtt cgccagttaa tagtttgcgc aacgttgttg ccattgctac aggcatcgtg
     6181 gtgtcacgct cgtcgtttgg tatggcttca ttcagctccg gttcccaacg atcaaggcga
     6241 gttacatgat cccccatgtt gtgcaaaaaa gcggttagct ccttcggtcc tccgatcgtt
     6301 gtcagaagta agttggccgc agtgttatca ctcatggtta tggcagcact gcataattct
     6361 cttactgtca tgccatccgt aagatgcttt tctgtgactg gtgagtactc aaccaagtca
     6421 ttctgagaat agtgtatgcg gcgaccgagt tgctcttgcc cggcgtcaat acgggataat
     6481 accgcgccac atagcagaac tttaaaagtg ctcatcattg gaaaacgttc ttcggggcga
     6541 aaactctcaa ggatcttacc gctgttgaga tccagttcga tgtaacccac tcgtgcaccc
     6601 aactgatctt cagcatcttt tactttcacc agcgtttctg ggtgagcaaa aacaggaagg
     6661 caaaatgccg caaaaaaggg aataagggcg acacggaaat gttgaatact catactcttc
     6721 ctttttcaat attattgaag catttatcag ggttattgtc tcatgagcgg atacatattt
     6781 gaatgtattt agaaaaataa acaaataggg gttccgcgca catttccccg aaaagtgcca
     6841 cctg
//
